Addgene plasmid #146902: pAc5.1B-lambdaN-HA-DmCup_1-779_M
Purpose: Insect Expression of DmCup_1-779
Depositing lab: Elisa Izaurralde. Depositing organization: Max Planck Institute for Developmental Biology. Publication: CUP promotes deadenylation and inhibits decapping of mRNA targets. Igreja C, Izaurralde E. Genes Dev. 2011 Sep 15;25(18):1955-67. doi: 10.1101/gad.17136311. PubMed 21937713.
Backbone
  Vector backbone: Unknown
  Vector type: Insect Expression
Growth in bacteria
  Bacterial resistance: Ampicillin, 100 μg/mL
  Growth temperature: 37°C
  Growth strain: DH5alpha
  Copy number: Low Copy
Gene/Insert
  Gene/Insert name: DmCup_1-779
  Species: D. melanogaster (fly)
  Entrez Gene: cup (a.k.a. Dmel_CG11181, CG11181, CUP, Cup, DmCup, Dmel\CG11181, fs(1)cup, fs(2)cup, i239)
  Cloning method: Unknown
Terms and licenses: Academic/Nonprofit Terms; Industry Terms: Not Available to Industry
Depositor comments: Sequence according to the sequence given by NCBI: AF004917.1 Plasmids from this collection were made available to the research community and donated after the lab closed. Please note that the sequence provided by the depositing laboratory may be theoretical/predicted or based on Sanger sequencing results. There may be discrepancies between sequencing results obtained by Addgene and the depositor sequence. If an Addgene verified sequence is not available, please contact before placing your order to request that our lab fully sequence the plasmid.
How to cite: pAc5.1B-lambdaN-HA-DmCup_1-779_M was a gift from Elisa Izaurralde (Addgene plasmid # 146902 ; http://n2t.net/addgene:146902 ; RRID:Addgene_146902)
