[The description below was written by a language model from this plasmid's Addgene catalogue record and pLannotate feature annotations shown in this document.]
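Description:
pAc5.1B-lambdaN-HA-DmCup_1-779_M is a 7.8 kb insect expression plasmid that produces a tagged fragment of the Drosophila melanogaster protein Cup in fly cells. The catalogue lists the backbone as unknown, although the name and the annotated parts point to a pAc5.1-type vector. In bacteria it is maintained through a ColE1/pUC-family origin and selected with ampicillin via the β-lactamase gene and its own promoter. The catalogue describes it as low copy even though the origin annotation is of a high-copy type. A partial tetracycline resistance fragment and a short SV40 large T antigen fragment are also annotated; these appear to be non-functional backbone remnants. No marker for selection in insect cells is annotated.

Expression is driven by the constitutive Drosophila actin 5C promoter. Downstream lies a short fragment of the bacteriophage lambda N protein, then an HA epitope (annotated as a partial match to 3xHA), then a cup coding fragment corresponding to residues 1–779 according to the insert name. The meaning of the "_M" suffix is not explained in the record. A V5 tag sequence follows the insert, but the record does not show whether it is in frame or preceded by a stop codon. An SV40 polyadenylation signal, annotated on the reverse strand, lies downstream of the cassette.

The lambda N peptide binds boxB RNA hairpins, so such fusions are generally used in tethering assays, in which the protein is recruited to a boxB-containing reporter mRNA to measure its effect on translation or stability. This fits the associated study of how Cup promotes deadenylation and inhibits decapping of its mRNA targets, with the HA tag allowing detection of the fusion.
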