Features (pLannotate 1.2.2; 11 found; start..end, strand, type, name):
     56..2568    +  promoter       Ac5 promoter: Drosophila melanogaster actin 5C promoter
   2588..2653    +  CDS            N (fragment): REGN_LAMBD - Experimental evidence at protein level: Swiss-Prot protein existence level 1. Plays a role as a transcriptional antitermination factor that allows the virus to initiate its lytic phase. Activates expression of the delayed viral early genes by modifying host RNA polymerase (RNAP) into a form that is resistant to termination signals. This antitermination function requires the host NusA protein which serves to stabilize the interaction between antitermination protein N and host RNA polymerase. From Escherichia phage lambda (Bacteriophage lambda).
   2678..2704    +  CDS            3xHA (fragment): three tandem HA epitope tags
   2777..5068    +  CDS            cup (fragment): CUP_DROME - Also known as fs(2)cup. Experimental evidence at protein level: Swiss-Prot protein existence level 1. Adapter protein that plays a central role in localization of transcripts in the oocyte and in young embryos (PubMed:9118812). Maintains RNA targets in a repressed state by promoting their deadenylation and protects deadenylated mRNAs from further degradation (PubMed:21937713). Binds to and recruits eIF-4E to the 3'-UTR of some mRNA targets which prevents interaction between eIF4E1 and eIF4G (PubMed:14685270, PubMed:15465908, PubMed:21081899). This may contribute to translational re
   5106..5147    +  CDS            V5 tag: epitope tag from simian virus 5
   5247..5381    -  polyA_signal   SV40 poly(A) signal: SV40 polyadenylation signal
   5404..5488    -  CDS            large T antigen (fragment): large T antigen from SV40 (simian virus 40)
   5489..5959    +  CDS            TcR (fragment): tetracycline efflux protein; tet; confers resistance to tetracycline
   6003..6591    -  rep_origin     ori: high-copy-number ColE1/pMB1/pBR322/pUC origin of replication
   6762..7622    -  CDS            AmpR: β-lactamase; bla; confers resistance to ampicillin, carbenicillin, and related antibiotics
   7623..7727    -  promoter       AmpR promoter: bla
>Addgene plasmid #146902 | pAc5.1B-lambdaN-HA-DmCup_1-779_M | depositor full sequence | sequence record 289349 | Full Sequence
CTTCAAGGAATTAATTCTATATTCTAAAAACACAAATGATACTTCTAAAAAAAATCATGAATGGCATCAA
CTCTGAATCAAATCTTTGCAGATGCACCTACTTCTCATTTCCACTGTCACATCATTTTTCCAGATCTCGC
TGCCTGTTATGTGGCCCACAAACCAAGACACGTTTTATGGCCATTAAAGCTGGCTGATCGTCGCCAAACA
CCAAATACATATCAATATGTACATTCGAGAAAGAAGCGATCAAAGAAGCGTCTTCGGGCGAGTAGGAGAA
TGCGGAGGAGAAGGAGAACGAGCTGATCTAGTATCTCTCCACAATCCAATGCCAACTGACCAACTGGCCA
TATTCGGAGCAATTTGAAGCCAATTTCCATCGCCTGGCGATCGCTCCATTCTTGGCTATATGTTTTTCAC
CGTTCCCGGGGCCATTTTCAAAGACTCGTCGGTAAGATAAGATTGTGTCACTCGCTGTCTCTCTTCATTT
GTCGAAGAATGCTGAGGAATTTCGCGATGACGTCGGCGAGTATTTTGAAGAATGAGAATAATTTGTATTT
ATACGAAAATCAGTTAGTGGAATTTTCTACAAAAACATGTTATCTATAGATAATTTTGTTGCAAAATATG
TTGACTATGACAAAGATTGTATGTATATACCTTTAATGTATTCTCATTTTCTTATGTATTTATAATGGCA
ATGATGATACTGATGATATTTTAAGATGATGCCAGACCACAGGCTGATTTCTGCGTCTTTTGCCGAACGC
AGTGCATGTGCGGTTGTTGTTTTTTGGAATAGTTTCAATTTTCGGACTGTCCGCTTTGATTTCAGTTTCT
TGGCTTATTCAAAAAGCAAAGTAAAGCCAAAAAAGCGAGATGGCAATACCAAATGCGGCAAAACGGTAGT
GGAAGGAAAGGGGTGCGGGGCAGCGGAAGGAAGGGTGGGGCGGGGCGTGGCGGGGTCTGTGGCTGGGCGC
GACGTCACCGACGTTGGAGCCACTCCTTTGACCATGTGTGCGTGTGTGTATTATTCGTGTCTCGCCACTC
GCCGGTTGTTTTTTTCTTTTTATCTCGCTCTCTCTAGCGCCATCTCGTACGCATGCTCAACGCACCGCAT
GTTGCCGTGTCCTTTATGCGTCATTTTGGCTCGAAATAGGCAATTATTTAAACAAAGATTAGTCAACGAA
AACGCTAAAATAAATAAGTCTACAATATGGTTACTTATTGCCATGTGTGTGCAGCCAACGATAGCAACAA
AAGCAACAACACAGTGGCTTTCCCTCTTTCACTTTTTGTTTGCAAGCGCGTGCGAGCAAGACGGCACGAC
CGGCAAACGCAATTACGCTGACAAAGAGCAGACGAAGTTTTGGCCGAAAAACATCAAGGCGCCTGATACG
AATGCATTTGCAATAACAATTGCGATATTTAATATTGTTTATGAAGCTGTTTGACTTCAAAACACACAAA
AAAAAAAATAAAACAAATTATTTGAAAGAGAATTAGGAATCGGACAGCTTATCGTTACGGGCTAACAGCA
CACCGAGACGAAATAGCTTACCTGACGTCACAGCCTCTGGAAGAACTGCCGCCAAGCAGAGAGAGAGAGA
AAAAGAGGGAGAGCAGCTTAGACCGCATGTGCTTGTGTGTGAGGCGTCTCTCTCTTCGTCTCCTGTTTGC
GCAAACGCATAGACTGCACTGAGAAAATCGATTACCTATTTTTTATGAATGAATATTTGCACTATTACTA
TTCAAAACTATTAAGATAGCAATCACATTCAATAGCCAAATACTATACCACCTGAGCGATGCAACGAAAT
GATCAATTTGAGCAAAAATGCTGCATATTTAGGACGGCATCATTATAGAAATGCTTCTTGCTGTGTACTT
TTCTCTCGTCTGGCAGCTGTTTCGCCGTTATTGTTAAAACCGGCTTAAGTTAGGTGTGTTTTCTACGACT
AGTGATGCCCCTACTAGAAGATGTGTGTTGCACAAATGTCCCTGAATAACCAATTTGAAGTGCAGATAGC
AGTAAACGTAAGCTAATATGAATATTATTTAACTGTAATGTTTTAATATCGCTGGACATTACTAATAAAC
CCACTATAAACACATGTACATATGTATGTTTTGGCATACAATGAGTAGTTGGGGAAAAAATGTGTAAAAG
CACCGTGACCATCACAGCATAAAGATAACCAGCTGAAGTATCGAATATGAGTAACCCCCAAATTGAATCA
CATGCCGCAACTGATAGGACCCATGGAAGTACACTCTTCATGGCGATATACAAGACACACACAAGCACGA
ACACCCAGTTGCGGAGGAAATTCTCCGTAAATGAAAACCCAATCGGCGAACAATTCATACCCATATATGG
TAAAAGTTTTGAACGCGACTTGAGAGCGGAGAGCATTGCGGCTGATAAGGTTTTAGCGCTAAGCGGGCTT
TATAAAACGGGCTGCGGGACCAGTTTTCATATCACTACCGTTTGAGTTCTTGTGCTGTGTGGATACTCCT
CCCGACACAAAGCCGCTCCATCAGCCAGCAGTCGTCTAATCCAGAGACCCCGGATCGGGGTACCAACATG
GACGCACAAACACGACGACGTGAGCGTCGCGCTGAGAAACAAGCTCAATGGAAAGCTGCAAACGGTGGAT
CTCCTCCACATATGGCTTACCCATACGATGTTCCAGATTACGCTCCTCCAAGCTTGAATTCTGCAGATAT
CATGGACCCTATGAAAGAGGAGGCGATCGAATTGAATGGCCATGCTATGCAAATGGCCGAAGCTGAGCAA
GAAAATGGCGCTGGCGCCCTGAAAATTGCCACCAATGCGGGTGCAACCGATCGTCCAGCGCATCAGCAGC
TTCCGCTGCCAGTCGAAGATCAGCAGGATGAGGTGCTGACCCCCGCTGAGAAGGGCAAGTTCGAGTACCC
GCCCCCTCCACCGCCACCAACTCCAGTCCAGGCTCCGCTAGCCACCAAGGCCACCGCTCTGAATGCCAGT
CAAGAGCATGACGACGACGAGGCCAACTCCGAGAAGTGGGAGGATCCGTGCGCTCCGCCCCCGCCTCCTC
CGCTGCCGACTAGCGCTTTCCTGGCCACCGGACTGGGCTACCTCAAGCTGCCCGCCTTCAAGCTGAAGGA
CGCACTGGAGAAGGCCATCACCAAGTTGGAGGCCAACAAGCGGACGCTAAAGGCCAGCCCTGAGTCTTCT
CGTTCCATCAAAAACAAGAATGTGGTGGCCCTGGAGATGTTACCCAGGCGCTCAAACCCAGAAACGATCG
GCGATGGATCCATGTTGGCATCCACATCCACGGCTGTTATGCTGCAGACCAAAAAGCCCGCCGTTATTGT
GGAGATGGAGAGGCGTTGTAAGATCATCAATTTACTGGCCAAACAGAATCAAATCCTCGAATCCATTTCG
GGGGAGGCCATTCCGATGCATGGACCCTCGAAGCATCTGCACGAGGACGAGGGTCTGACCCTGCAAGTTC
TCTCGGCCCGAGCATCCACACCGTACACACAGCCCTCCAGCATGTTGTCCTGCACGGCCGTTAGTTGTGA
CCTGGAGCACGATTCGCCGCGGAAGCAAGTGGCCAGCAAGGAGGCCGTGCCGGAGCAGCAGTCTAGTCAG
GTGCAGCAAAAGCGTCCACCCAGCACAGGCATTCACAAGCCAGGAAGTCTGCGAGCACCCAAGGCTGTTC
GTCCTACTACTGCTCCGGTGGTCAGCAGCAAGCCGGTCAAGAGCTATACCCGCTCCCGCCTGATGGACAT
TCGCAACGGGATGTTCAATGCCCTGATGCACAGGTCCAAGGAGAGCTTTGTGATGCCTCGCATCGCCACC
TGCGACGACATTGAGTTGGAGGGAAGGCTTCGCCGCATGAATATTTGGCGCACCTCGGACGGCACAAGAT
TCCGGACCCGCTCCACCACAGCTAACTTAAACATGAACAACAACAACAACAATGAGTGCATGCCTGCCTT
CTTCAAAAACAAAAATAAGCCGAACCTAATCAGTGACGAGTCCATCATCCAGAGCCAACCGCCCCAGCCG
CAAACGGAGTTCCAAGATCCGGCCATTGTTAACCAAAGACGCATTGGCAGCGGTCGCTTAAACCATTCCA
AGTGGGGTTACAACGACGAAGACTACCACTCGTACCACAATGGCAAGTCGCAGCATATGGAGGAGGTCAA
CTCGAAGAACAGCAAAAACATGACGGTGCTGCAGTTCTTCGACAACGGCGAGATCAGCAGTCAGCCTCAA
AGACGGCCGAACACTCCTGTGATGGGGATGTCTATCAATCGATCCGAGAACGACACCCTGCACTCGAACG
AGTCCAGTGAAGATTTGAGTCGCGCCAACGAGAACTATGTAAAGCGCGTAATGTCTGGATTCCTGGTTGT
ATCGAAGCCCAAGTCACGAGATGTCGAGGATAGACATCACCGGCGGTACAGGAACCAGAACGAGGAGCCT
GAGTGGTTTAGCTGTGGACCCACGTCTAGACTGGACACTATAGAGTTGTGTGGGTTCGATGAGGACGAGG
AGAAAATGCTAAAGGAGGGCAACAAAAACCACGGATTAGGCGAAACAGAGCGAGAAACGTCAAAACAAAA
GATGGACCATAAGTACAAATGGACGCATGCGGAGCCGATGGGTCGAAGCAAATACATGCCCAAACACGAC
ACTAACAATAATCATAACGTGGAGAACATGAATAATGTTATGGCTACCGAGCATCAGCAACAAAAGGAAG
AGAAACGCCCAGGCAGTGGCCGTTCGTTTCAGTTTGATAAGTTCAATCAAAGCCAACAGAATTACGAGAG
TAGCAGTTATGTTAATCACCAACAGCCGCCGCAAACGCAGCCTCAGCAAATGCAGCAGCAATCGAACACA
AACACGAACAACTCTAAATTCATGTCATTCTTTGCCAATGAGGGGAACTCCTCGTCTTCTTCGCTGAACG
AGTTTTTCAAGCAGGCCATTAACCAGGGTCATGGCAACAATCCGGAGCAGCCCAAATCGTTGGGCCACAT
CGGACAGATGCCTTCGGTGGATCAGCTTAAGCGGCCGCTCGAGTCTAGAGGGCCCGCGGTTCGAAGGTAA
GCCTATCCCTAACCCTCTCCTCGGTCTCGATTCTACGCGTACCGGTCATCATCACCATCACCATTGAGTT
TAAACCCGCTGATCAGCCTCGACTGTGCCTTCTAAGGCCTGAGCTCGCTGATCAGCCTCGATCGAGGATC
CAGACATGATAAGATACATTGATGAGTTTGGACAAACCACAACTAGAATGCAGTGAAAAAAATGCTTTAT
TTGTGAAATTTGTGATGCTATTGCTTTATTTGTAACCATTATAAGCTGCAATAAACAAGTTAACAACAAC
AATTGCATTCATTTTATGTTTCAGGTTCAGGGGGAGGTGTGGGAGGTTTTTTAAAGCAAGTAAAACCTCT
ACAAATGTGGTATGGCTGATTATGATCAGTCGACCGATGCCCTTGAGAGCCTTCAACCCAGTCAGCTCCT
TCCGGTGGGCGCGGGGCATGACTATCGTCGCCGCACTTATGACTGTCTTCTTTATCATGCAACTCGTAGG
ACAGGTGCCGGCAGCGCTCTGGGTCATTTTCGGCGAGGACCGCTTTCGCTGGAGCGCGACGATGATCGGC
CTGTCGCTTGCGGTATTCGGAATCTTGCACGCCCTCGCTCAAGCCTTCGTCACTGGTCCCGCCACCAAAC
GTTTCGGCGAGAAGCAGGCCATTATCGCCGGCATGGCGGCCGACGCGCTGGGCTACGTCTTGCTGGCGTT
CGCGACGCGAGGCTGGATGGCCTTCCCCATTATGATTCTTCTCGCTTCCGGCGGCATCGGGATGCCCGCG
TTGCAGGCCATGCTGTCCAGGCAGGTAGATGACGACCATCAGGGACAGCTTCAAGGATCGCTCGCGGCTC
TTACCAGCCAGCAAAAGGCCAGGAACCGTAAAAAGGCCGCGTTGCTGGCGTTTTTCCATAGGCTCCGCCC
CCCTGACGAGCATCACAAAAATCGACGCTCAAGTCAGAGGTGGCGAAACCCGACAGGACTATAAAGATAC
CAGGCGTTTCCCCCTGGAAGCTCCCTCGTGCGCTCTCCTGTTCCGACCCTGCCGCTTACCGGATACCTGT
CCGCCTTTCTCCCTTCGGGAAGCGTGGCGCTTTCTCAATGCTCACGCTGTAGGTATCTCAGTTCGGTGTA
GGTCGTTCGCTCCAAGCTGGGCTGTGTGCACGAACCCCCCGTTCAGCCCGACCGCTGCGCCTTATCCGGT
AACTATCGTCTTGAGTCCAACCCGGTAAGACACGACTTATCGCCACTGGCAGCAGCCACTGGTAACAGGA
TTAGCAGAGCGAGGTATGTAGGCGGTGCTACAGAGTTCTTGAAGTGGTGGCCTAACTACGGCTACACTAG
AAGGACAGTATTTGGTATCTGCGCTCTGCTGAAGCCAGTTACCTTCGGAAAAAGAGTTGGTAGCTCTTGA
TCCGGCAAACAAACCACCGCTGGTAGCGGTGGTTTTTTTGTTTGCAAGCAGCAGATTACGCGCAGAAAAA
AAGGATCTCAAGAAGATCCTTTGATCTTTTCTACGGGGTCTGACGCTCAGTGGAACGAAAACTCACGTTA
AGGGATTTTGGTCATGAGATTATCAAAAAGGATCTTCACCTAGATCCTTTTAAATTAAAAATGAAGTTTT
AAATCAATCTAAAGTATATATGAGTAAACTTGGTCTGACAGTTACCAATGCTTAATCAGTGAGGCACCTA
TCTCAGCGATCTGTCTATTTCGTTCATCCATAGTTGCCTGACTCCCCGTCGTGTAGATAACTACGATACG
GGAGGGCTTACCATCTGGCCCCAGTGCTGCAATGATACCGCGAGACCCACGCTCACCGGCTCCAGATTTA
TCAGCAATAAACCAGCCAGCCGGAAGGGCCGAGCGCAGAAGTGGTCCTGCAACTTTATCCGCCTCCATCC
AGTCTATTAATTGTTGCCGGGAAGCTAGAGTAAGTAGTTCGCCAGTTAATAGTTTGCGCAACGTTGTTGC
CATTGCTGCAGGCATCGTGGTGTCACGCTCGTCGTTTGGTATGGCTTCATTCAGCTCCGGTTCCCAACGA
TCAAGGCGAGTTACATGATCCCCCATGTTGTGCAAAAAAGCGGTTAGCTCCTTCGGTCCTCCGATCGTTG
TCAGAAGTAAGTTGGCCGCAGTGTTATCACTCATGGTTATGGCAGCACTGCATAATTCTCTTACTGTCAT
GCCATCCGTAAGATGCTTTTCTGTGACTGGTGAGTACTCAACCAAGTCATTCTGAGAATAGTGTATGCGG
CGACCGAGTTGCTCTTGCCCGGCGTCAACACGGGATAATACCGCGCCACATAGCAGAACTTTAAAAGTGC
TCATCATTGGAAAACGTTCTTCGGGGCGAAAACTCTCAAGGATCTTACCGCTGTTGAGATCCAGTTCGAT
GTAACCCACTCGTGCACCCAACTGATCTTCAGCATCTTTTACTTTCACCAGCGTTTCTGGGTGAGCAAAA
ACAGGAAGGCAAAATGCCGCAAAAAAGGGAATAAGGGCGACACGGAAATGTTGAATACTCATACTCTTCC
TTTTTCAATATTATTGAAGCATTTATCAGGGTTATTGTCTCATGAGCGGATACATATTTGAATGTATTTA
GAAAAATAAACAAATAGGGGTTCCGCGCACATTTCCCCGAAAAGTGCCACCTGACGTCTAAGAAACCATT
ATTATCATGACATTAACCTATAAAAATAGGCGTATCACGAGGCCCTTTCGT
